>Addgene plasmid #187025 | EGFP-Tau(T217A) | addgene full sequence | sequence record 369214 | Addgene NGS Result
CCTTGATGCCGTTCTTCTGCTTGTCGGCCATGATATAGACGTTGTGGCTGTTGTAGTTGTACTCCAGCTT
GTGCCCCAGGATGTTGCCGTCCTCCTTGAAGTCGATGCCCTTCAGCTCGATGCGGTTCACCAGGGTGTCG
CCCTCGAACTTCACCTCGGCGCGGGTCTTGTAGTTGCCGTCGTCCTTGAAGAAGATGGTGCGCTCCTGGA
CGTAGCCTTCGGGCATGGCGGACTTGAAGAAGTCGTGCTGCTTCATGTGGTCGGGGTAGCGGCTGAAGCA
CTGCACGCCGTAGGTCAGGGTGGTCACGAGGGTGGGCCAGGGCACGGGCAGCTTGCCGGTGGTGCAGATG
AACTTCAGGGTCAGCTTGCCGTAGGTGGCATCGCCCTCGCCCTCGCCGGACACGCTGAACTTGTGGCCGT
TTACGTCGCCGTCCAGCTCGACCAGGATGGGCACCACCCCGGTGAACAGCTCCTCGCCCTTGCTCACCAT
GGTGGCGACCATCGATAGAACCGAGGTGCAGTTGGACCTGGGAGTGGACACCTGTGGAGAGAAAGGCAAA
GTGGATGTTATTCTATAGTGTCACCTAAATCGTATGTGTATGATACATAAGGTTATGTATTAATTGTAGC
CGCGTTCTAACGAAGCCAAGGGGGTGGGCCTATAGACTCTATAGGCGGTACTTACGTCACTCTTGGCACG
GGGAATCCGCGTTCCAATGCACCGTTCCCGGCCGCGGAGGCTGGATCGGTCCCGGTGTCTTCTATGGAGG
TCAAAACAGCGTGGATGGCGTCTCCAGGCGATCTGACGGTTCACTAAACGAGCTCTGCTTATATAGACCT
CCCACCGTACACGCCTACCGCCCATTTGCGTCAATGGGGCGGAGTTGTTACGACATTTTGGAAAGTCCCG
TTGATTTTGGTGCCAAAACAAACTCCCATTGACGTCAATGGGGTGGAGACTTGGAAATCCCCGTGAGTCA
AACCGCTATCCACGCCCATTGATGTACTGCCAAAACCGCATCACCATGGTAATAGCGATGACTAATACGT
AGATGTACTGCCAAGTAGGAAAGTCCCATAAGGTCATGTACTGGGCATAATGCCAGGCGGGCCATTTACC
GTCATTGACGTCAATAGGGGGCGTACTTGGCATATGATACACTTGATGTACTGCCAAGTGGGCAGTTTAC
CGTAAATACTCCACCCATTGACGTCAATGGAAAGTCCCTATTGGCGTTACTATGGGAACATACGTCATTA
TTGACGTCAATGGGCGGGGGTCGTTGGGCGGTCAGCCAGGCGGGCCATTTACCGTAAGTTATGTAACGCG
GAACTCCATATATGGGCTATGAACTAATGACCCCGTAATTGATTACTATTAATAACTAGTCAATAATCAA
TGTCGGGCGAGCTCGAATTAATTCGTAATCATGTCATAGCTGTTTCCTGTGTGAAATTGTTATCCGCTCA
CAATTCCACACAACATACGAGCCGGAAGCATAAAGTGTAAAGCCTGGGGTGCCTAATGAGTGAGCTAACT
CACATTAATTGCGTTGCGCTCACTGCCCGCTTTCCAGTCGGGAAACCTGTCGTGCCAGCTGCATTAATGA
ATCGGCCAACGCGCGGGGAGAGGCGGTTTGCGTATTGGGCGCTCTTCCGCTTCCTCGCTCACTGACTCGC
TGCGCTCGGTCGTTCGGCTGCGGCGAGCGGTATCAGCTCACTCAAAGGCGGTAATACGGTTATCCACAGA
ATCAGGGGATAACGCAGGAAAGAACATGTGAGCAAAAGGCCAGCAAAAGGCCAGGAACCGTAAAAAGGCC
GCGTTGCTGGCGTTTTTCCATAGGCTCCGCCCCCCTGACGAGCATCACAAAAATCGACGCTCAAGTCAGA
GGTGGCGAAACCCGACAGGACTATAAAGATACCAGGCGTTTCCCCCTGGAAGCTCCCTCGTGCGCTCTCC
TGTTCCGACCCTGCCGCTTACCGGATACCTGTCCGCCTTTCTCCCTTCGGGAAGCGTGGCGCTTTCTCAT
AGCTCACGCTGTAGGTATCTCAGTTCGGTGTAGGTCGTTCGCTCCAAGCTGGGCTGTGTGCACGAACCCC
CCGTTCAGCCCGACCGCTGCGCCTTATCCGGTAACTATCGTCTTGAGTCCAACCCGGTAAGACACGACTT
ATCGCCACTGGCAGCAGCCACTGGTAACAGGATTAGCAGAGCGAGGTATGTAGGCGGTGCTACAGAGTTC
TTGAAGTGGTGGCCTAACTACGGCTACACTAGAAGAACAGTATTTGGTATCTGCGCTCTGCTGAAGCCAG
TTACCTTCGGAAAAAGAGTTGGTAGCTCTTGATCCGGCAAACAAACCACCGCTGGTAGCGGTGGTTTTTT
TGTTTGCAAGCAGCAGATTACGCGCAGAAAAAAAGGATCTCAAGAAGATCCTTTGATCTTTTCTACGGGG
TCTGACGCTCAGTGGAACGAAAACTCACGTTAAGGGATTTTGGTCATGAGATTATCAAAAAGGATCTTCA
CCTAGATCCTTTTAAATTAAAAATGAAGTTTTAAATCAATCTAAAGTATATATGAGTAAACTTGGTCTGA
CAGTTACCAATGCTTAATCAGTGAGGCACCTATCTCAGCGATCTGTCTATTTCGTTCATCCATAGTTGCC
TGACTCCCCGTCGTGTAGATAACTACGATACGGGAGGGCTTACCATCTGGCCCCAGTGCTGCAATGATAC
CGCGAGACCCACGCTCACCGGCTCCAGATTTATCAGCAATAAACCAGCCAGCCGGAAGGGCCGAGCGCAG
AAGTGGTCCTGCAACTTTATCCGCCTCCATCCAGTCTATTAATTGTTGCCGGGAAGCTAGAGTAAGTAGT
TCGCCAGTTAATAGTTTGCGCAACGTTGTTGCCATTGCTACAGGCATCGTGGTGTCACGCTCGTCGTTTG
GTATGGCTTCATTCAGCTCCGGTTCCCAACGATCAAGGCGAGTTACATGATCCCCCATGTTGTGCAAAAA
AGCGGTTAGCTCCTTCGGTCCTCCGATCGTTGTCAGAAGTAAGTTGGCCGCAGTGTTATCACTCATGGTT
ATGGCAGCACTGCATAATTCTCTTACTGTCATGCCATCCGTAAGATGCTTTTCTGTGACTGGTGAGTACT
CAACCAAGTCATTCTGAGAATAGTGTATGCGGCGACCGAGTTGCTCTTGCCCGGCGTCAATACGGGATAA
TACCGCGCCACATAGCAGAACTTTAAAAGTGCTCATCATTGGAAAACGTTCTTCGGGGCGAAAACTCTCA
AGGATCTTACCGCTGTTGAGATCCAGTTCGATGTAACCCACTCGTGCACCCAACTGATCTTCAGCATCTT
TTACTTTCACCAGCGTTTCTGGGTGAGCAAAAACAGGAAGGCAAAATGCCGCAAAAAAGGGAATAAGGGC
GACACGGAAATGTTGAATACTCATACTCTTCCTTTTTCAATATTATTGAAGCATTTATCAGGGTTATTGT
CTCATGAGCGGATACATATTTGAATGTATTTAGAAAAATAAACAAATAGGGGTTCCGCGCACATTTCCCC
GAAAAGTGCCACCTGACGTCTAAGAAACCATTATTATCATGACATTAACCTATAAAAATAGGCGTATCAC
GAGGCCCTTTCGTCTCGCGCGTTTCGGTGATGACGGTGAAAACCTCTGACACATGCAGCTCCCGGAGACG
GTCACAGCTTGTCTGTAAGCGGATGCCGGGAGCAGACAAGCCCGTCAGGGCGCGTCAGCGGGTGTTGGCG
GGTGTCGGGGCTGGCTTAACTATGCGGCATCAGAGCAGATTGTACTGAGAGTGCACCATAAAATTGTAAA
CGTTAATATTTTGTTAAAATTCGCGTTAAATTTTTGTTAAATCAGCTCATTTTTTAACCAATAGGCCGAA
ATCGGCAAAATCCCTTATAAATCAAAAGAATAGCCCGAGATAGGGT
[37 nt withheld, positions 3967-4003]
AAAGAACGTGGACTCCAACGTCAAAGG
[141 nt withheld, positions 4031-4171]
G
[142 nt withheld, positions 4173-4314]
TATGCGGTGTGAAATACCGCACAGATGCGTAAGGAGAAAATACCGCATCAGGCGCCATTCGCCATTCAGG
CTGCGCAACTGTTGGGAAGGGCGATCGGTGCGGGCCTCTTCGCTATTACGCCAGCTGGCGAAAGGGGGAT
GTGCTGCAAGGCGATTAAGTTGGGTAACGCCAGGGTTTTCCCAGTCACGACGTTGTAAAACGACGGCCAG
TGCCAAGCTGTTAACAGCTTTTTGCAAAAGCCTAGGCCTCCAAAAAAGCCTCCTCACTACTTCTGGAATA
GCTCAGAGGCCGAGGCGGCCTCGGCCTCTGCATAAATAAAAAAAATTAGTCAGCCATGGGGCGGAGAATG
GGCGGAACTGGGCGGAGTTAGGGGCGGGATGGGCGGAGTTAGGGGCGGGACTATGGTTGCTGACTAATTG
AGATGCATGCTTTGCATACTTCTGCCTGCTGGGGAGCCTGGGGACTTTCCACACCTGGTTGCTGACTAAT
TGAGATGCATGCTTTGCATACTTCTGCCTGCTGGGGAGCCTGGGGACTTTCCACACCCTAACTGACACAC
ATTCCACAGCTGGTTCTTTCCGCCTCAGAAGGTACCTAACCAAGTTCCTCTTTCAGAGGTTATTTCAGGC
CATGGTGCTGCGCCGAATTAATTCCCGATCCAGACATGATAAGATACATTGATGAGTTTGGACAAACCAC
AACTAGAATGCAGTGAAAAAAATGCTTTATTTGTGAAATTTGTGATGCTATTGCTTTATTTGTAACCATT
ATAAGCTGCAATAAACAAGTTGGGCCATGGCGGCCAAGCTTCTGCAGGTCGACTCACAAACCCTGCTTGG
CCAGGGAGGCAGACACCTCGTCAGCTAGCGTGGCGAGCTGGGGCGAGTCTACCATGTCGATGCTGCCGGT
GGAGGAGACATTGCTGAGATGCCGTGGAGACGTGTCCCCAGACACCACTGGCGACTTGTACACGATCTCC
GCCCCGTGGTCTGTCTTGGCTTTGGCGTTCTCGCGGAAGGTCAGCTTGTGGGT
[387 nt withheld, positions 5348-5734]
CAGGCGGCTCTTGGCGGAAGACGGCGACTTGGGTGGAGTACGGACCACTGCCACCTTCTTGGGCTCCCGG
GTGGGTGGGGCTGGAAGGGACGGGGTGCGGGAGCGGCTGCCGGGAGTGCCTGGGGAGCCGGGGCTGCTGT
AGCCGCTGCGATCCCCTGATTTTGGAGGTTCACCAGAGCTGGGTGGTGTCTTTGGAGCGGGCGGGGTTTT
TGCTGGAATCCTGGTGGCGTTGGCCTGGCCCTTCTGGCCTGGAGGGGCTGCTCCCCGCGGTGTGGCGATC
TTCGTTTTACCATCAGCCCCCTTGGCTTTTTTGTCATCGCTTCCAGTCCCGTCTTTGCTTTTACTGACCA
TGCGAGCTTGGGTCACGTGACCAGCAGCTTCGTCTTCCAGGCTGGGGGTGTCTCCAATGCCTGCTTCTTC
AGCTGTGGTTCCTTCTGGGATCTCCGTGTGGGGCTGCGCGGCAGCCTGCTTGCCGGGAGCTCCCTCATCC
ACTAAGGGTGCTGTCACATCTTCCGCTGTTGGAGTGCTCTTAGCATCAGAGGTTTCAGAGCCCGGTTCCT
CAGATCCGTCCTCAGTGGGGGTCTGCAGGGGAGATTCTTTCAGGCCAGCGTCCGTGTCACCCTCTTGGTC
TTGGTGCATGGTGTAGCCCCCCTGATCTTTCCTGTCCCCCAACCCGTACGTCCCAGCGTGATCTTCCATC
ACTTCGAACTCCTGGCGGGGCTCAGCGGATCCCTTGTACAGCTCGTCCATGCCGAGAGTGATCCCGGCGG
CGGTCACGAACTCCAGCAGGACCATGTGATCGCGCTTCTCGTTGGGGTCTTTGCTCAGGGCGGACTGGTT
GCTCAGGTAGTGGTTGTCGGGCAGCAGCACGGGGCCGTCGCCGATGGGGGTGTTCTGCTGGTAGTGGTCG
GCGAGCTGCACGCTGCCGTCCTCGATGTTGTGGCGGATCTTGAAGTTCA
Features (pLannotate 1.2.2; 21 found; start..end, strand, type, name):
    531..568     -  CDS            IgH signal sequence (fragment): signal sequence from the mouse immunoglobulin heavy chain variable region
    572..590     -  promoter       SP6 promoter: promoter for bacteriophage SP6 RNA polymerase
    642..685     -  intron         CMV intron (fragment): modified intron A from human cytomegalovirus
    821..1024    -  promoter       CMV promoter: human cytomegalovirus (CMV) immediate early promoter
   1025..1404    -  enhancer       CMV enhancer: human cytomegalovirus immediate early enhancer
   1457..1473    -  protein_bind   lac operator: The lac repressor binds to the lac operator to inhibit transcription in E. coli. This inhibition can be relieved by adding lactose or isopropyl-β-D-thiogalactopyranoside (IPTG). lac repressor encoded by lacI
   1481..1511    -  promoter       lac promoter: promoter for the E. coli lac operon
   1526..1547    -  protein_bind   CAP binding site: CAP binding activates transcription in the presence of cAMP. E. coli catabolite activator protein
   1560..1652    -  CDS            lacI (fragment): lac repressor; lacI; The lac repressor binds to the lac operator to inhibit transcription in E. coli. This inhibition can be relieved by adding lactose or isopropyl-β-D-thiogalactopyranoside (IPTG).
   1835..2423    -  rep_origin     ori: high-copy-number ColE1/pMB1/pBR322/pUC origin of replication
   2594..3454    -  CDS            AmpR: β-lactamase; bla; confers resistance to ampicillin, carbenicillin, and related antibiotics
   3455..3559    -  promoter       AmpR promoter: bla
   3654..3689    +  CDS            rop (fragment): Rop protein, which maintains plasmids at low copy number; rop
   3791..3840    +  misc_feature   bom (fragment): basis of mobility region from pBR322
   3916..4296    -  rep_origin     M13 ori (sequence partly withheld): M13 bacteriophage origin of replication; arrow indicates direction of (+) strand synthesis
   4315..4366    +  misc_feature   bom (fragment): basis of mobility region from pBR322
   4372..4526    -  CDS            lacZα (fragment): LacZα fragment of β-galactosidase; lacZ fragment
   4545..4902    -  promoter       SV40 promoter: SV40 enhancer and early promoter
   4971..5105    -  polyA_signal   SV40 poly(A) signal: SV40 polyadenylation signal
   5141..6460    -  CDS            MAPT (sequence partly withheld): TAU_SPECI - Experimental evidence at protein level: Swiss-Prot protein existence level 1. Promotes microtubule assembly and stability, and might be involved in the establishment and maintenance of neuronal polarity. The C-terminus binds axonal microtubules while the N-terminus binds neural plasma membrane components, suggesting that tau functions as a linker protein between both. Axonal polarity is predetermined by tau localization (in the neuronal cell) in the domain of the cell body defined by the centrosome. The short isoforms allow plasticity of the cytoskeleton whereas the longer isoforms
   6467..490     -  CDS            EGFP (across the origin): EGFP is a basic (constitutively fluorescent) green fluorescent protein published in 1996, derived from Aequorea victoria. It is reported to be a rapidly-maturing weak dimer with moderate acid sensitivity.
