[The description below was written by a language model from this plasmid's Addgene catalogue record and pLannotate feature annotations shown in this document.]
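Description:
EGFP-Tau(T217A) is a mammalian expression plasmid built on the pRK5 backbone that produces human tau (MAPT) fused at its N-terminus to EGFP. The tau insert is the full-length 2N4R isoform, with four microtubule-binding repeats and both N-terminal inserts, and it carries a point mutation changing threonine 217 to alanine, which removes that residue as a phosphorylation site. The insert was cloned by restriction enzymes between BamHI and SalI. In the annotated sequence the expression unit reads as one continuous cassette on one strand: the CMV immediate-early enhancer and promoter, a fragment of CMV intron A, an SP6 promoter and a short remnant of an immunoglobulin heavy-chain signal sequence from the backbone, then the EGFP coding sequence directly upstream of MAPT, terminated by an SV40 polyadenylation signal.

Propagation in E. coli relies on a high-copy ColE1/pUC-type origin with ampicillin selection through β-lactamase (AmpR) under its own promoter. An M13 phage origin, an SV40 enhancer/early promoter region, and assorted lac, lacZα, rop and bom fragments are also detected as backbone elements. No mammalian selection marker is annotated, so the plasmid appears suited to transient transfection. The catalogue lists a total size of 7,425 bp, whereas the sequenced record behind the feature table is 6,693 nt; the record does not explain this discrepancy.

The associated publication concerns the localization, induction and cellular effects of tau phosphorylated at threonine 217. This fits use of the construct as a fluorescently trackable, non-phosphorylatable T217 variant for comparison with other tau forms in cultured cells.
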