Addgene plasmid #187025: EGFP-Tau(T217A)
Purpose: Expresses EGFP tagged human 2N4R tau (with T217A mutation) in mammalian cells with CMV promoter
Depositing lab: George Bloom. Publication: Localization, induction, and cellular effects of tau phosphorylated at threonine 217. Rajbanshi B, Guruacharya A, Mandell JW, Bloom GS. Alzheimers Dement. 2023 Jan 12. doi: 10.1002/alz.12892. PubMed 36633254.
Backbone
  Vector backbone: pRK5
  Backbone manufacturer: Clontech
  Backbone size w/o insert (bp): 5370
  Total vector size (bp): 7425
  Vector type: Mammalian Expression
Growth in bacteria
  Bacterial resistance: Ampicillin, 100 μg/mL
  Growth temperature: 37°C
  Growth strain: DH5alpha
  Copy number: Unknown
Gene/Insert
  Gene/Insert name: MAPT (alt names: Tau; This T217A tau construct contains human four-repeat tau and two inserts in N-terminal sequences with point mutation at T217A)
  Species: H. sapiens (human)
  Insert size (bp): 2055
  Mutation: Changed Threonine 217 to Alanine
  Entrez Gene: MAPT (a.k.a. DDPAC, FTD1, FTDP-17, MAPTL, MSTD, MTBT1, MTBT2, PPND, PPP1R103, TAU, Tau-PHF6, tau-40)
  Promoter: CMV
  Tag / fusion protein: EGFP (N terminal on insert)
  Cloning method: Restriction Enzyme; 5′ cloning site BamHI (unknown if destroyed); 3′ cloning site SalI (unknown if destroyed)
  Sequencing primers: 5′ EGFP-C; 3′ SV40pA-R
Terms and licenses: Academic/Nonprofit Terms; Industry Terms: Not Available to Industry
Depositor comments: Please visit https://doi.org/10.1101/2022.04.18.488657 for bioRxiv preprint.
How to cite: EGFP-Tau(T217A) was a gift from George Bloom (Addgene plasmid # 187025 ; http://n2t.net/addgene:187025 ; RRID:Addgene_187025)
